Addgene plasmid #136032: psiCHECK3-EIF3B-88nt-Disrupted-Hairpin
Purpose: EIF3B (465-552) 3'UTR with the main hairpin mutated inserted into the 3'UTR of Renilla luciferase in the psiCHECK3 plasmid
Depositing lab: Anthony Leung. Depositing organization: Johns Hopkins School of Public Health. Publication: Structure-Mediated RNA Decay by UPF1 and G3BP1. Fischer JW, Busa VF, Shao Y, Leung AKL. Mol Cell. 2020 Apr 2;78(1):70-84.e6. doi: 10.1016/j.molcel.2020.01.021. Epub 2020 Feb 3. PubMed 32017897.
Backbone
  Vector backbone: Modified psCHECK2
  Backbone manufacturer: Promega
  Modifications to backbone: Modified so both Renilla and Firefly luciferase contain an intron for RT-qPCR
  Vector type: Mammalian Expression, Luciferase
Growth in bacteria
  Bacterial resistance: Ampicillin, 100 μg/mL
  Growth temperature: 37°C
  Growth strain: DH5alpha
  Copy number: Unknown
Gene/Insert
  Gene/Insert name: EIF3B 3'UTR
  Species: H. sapiens (human)
  GenBank ID: NM_001037283.1
  Entrez Gene: EIF3B (a.k.a. EIF3-ETA, EIF3-P110, EIF3-P116, EIF3S9, PRT1)
Terms and licenses: Academic/Nonprofit Terms; Industry Terms: Not Available to Industry
How to cite: psiCHECK3-EIF3B-88nt-Disrupted-Hairpin was a gift from Anthony Leung (Addgene plasmid # 136032 ; http://n2t.net/addgene:136032 ; RRID:Addgene_136032)
