[The description below was written by a language model from this plasmid's Addgene catalogue record and pLannotate feature annotations shown in this document.]
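Description:
psiCHECK3-EIF3B-88nt-Disrupted-Hairpin is a dual-luciferase reporter plasmid for mammalian cells, built on a modified version of the Promega psiCHECK2 backbone. It is propagated in E. coli using a high-copy ColE1/pUC-type origin and selected through the β-lactamase (AmpR) gene, which confers ampicillin resistance. The sequenced record is 6,575 nt.

The plasmid carries two independent reporter units. In the first, the SV40 enhancer/early promoter drives a chimeric β-globin/immunoglobulin intron followed by human codon-optimized Renilla luciferase (hRluc), terminated by a synthetic poly(A) signal. The test sequence is an 88-nt segment of the human EIF3B 3'UTR (positions 465–552 per the record) in which the main hairpin has been mutated. According to the catalogue entry it is inserted in the Renilla 3'UTR, which corresponds to the unannotated gap between the hRluc coding sequence and the poly(A) signal; the insert is not itself called out in the feature table. In the second unit, the HSV TK promoter drives firefly luciferase (luc+), ending in an SV40 poly(A) signal, and serves as the internal normalization control. The defining "psiCHECK3" modification is that both luciferase transcripts contain an intron, which the feature table confirms with a second copy of the chimeric intron upstream of firefly luciferase. The record says this was done for RT-qPCR. T7 promoters precede both coding sequences.

The construct is suited to testing how the structure of this 3'UTR element affects reporter expression and mRNA abundance. As a disrupted-hairpin variant it presumably serves for comparison with an intact-hairpin counterpart, in the context of work on structure-mediated RNA decay involving UPF1 and G3BP1.
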