Features (pLannotate 1.2.2; 14 found; start..end, strand, type, name):
    225..357     +  intron         chimeric intron: chimera between introns from human β-globin and immunoglobulin heavy chain genes
    402..420     +  promoter       T7 promoter: promoter for bacteriophage T7 RNA polymerase
    430..1365    +  CDS            hRluc: Renilla luciferase human codon-optimized
   1501..1549    +  polyA_signal   poly(A) signal: synthetic polyadenylation signal
   1558..2309    +  promoter       HSV TK promoter: herpes simplex virus thymidine kinase promoter
   2379..2511    +  intron         chimeric intron: chimera between introns from human β-globin and immunoglobulin heavy chain genes
   2556..2574    +  promoter       T7 promoter: promoter for bacteriophage T7 RNA polymerase
   2589..4241    +  CDS            luciferase: firefly luciferase; luc+; enhanced luc+ version of the luciferase gene AAS38485.1 42718124.0
   4266..4387    -  polyA_signal   SV40 poly(A) signal: SV40 polyadenylation signal
   4410..4478    -  CDS            large T antigen (fragment): large T antigen from SV40 (simian virus 40)
   4520..4624    +  promoter       AmpR promoter: bla
   4625..5485    +  CDS            AmpR: β-lactamase; bla; confers resistance to ampicillin, carbenicillin, and related antibiotics
   5656..6244    +  rep_origin     ori: high-copy-number ColE1/pMB1/pBR322/pUC origin of replication
   6373..155     +  promoter       SV40 promoter (across the origin): SV40 enhancer and early promoter
>Addgene plasmid #136032 | psiCHECK3-EIF3B-88nt-Disrupted-Hairpin | addgene full sequence | sequence record 269763 | Addgene NGS Result
CGCCCATCCCGCCCCTAACTCCGCCCAGTTCCGCCCATTCTCCGCCCCATGGCTGACTAATTTTTTTTAT
TTATGCAGAGGCCGAGGCCGCCTCGGCCTCTGAGCTATTCCAGAAGTAGTGAGGAGGCTTTTTTGGAGGC
CTAGGCTTTTGCAAAAAGCTTGATTCTTCTGACACAACAGTCTCGAACTTAAGCTGCAGAAGTTGGTCGT
GAGGCACTGGGCAGGTAAGTATCAAGGTTACAAGACAGGTTTAAGGAGACCAATAGAAACTGGGCTTGTC
GAGACAGAGAAGACTCTTGCGTTTCTGATAGGCACCTATTGGTCTTACTGACATCCACTTTGCCTTTCTC
TCCACAGGTGTCCACTCCCAGTTCAATTACAGCTCTTAAGGCTAGAGTACTTAATACGACTCACTATAGG
CTAGCCACCATGGCTTCCAAGGTGTACGACCCCGAGCAACGCAAACGCATGATCACTGGGCCTCAGTGGT
GGGCTCGCTGCAAGCAAATGAACGTGCTGGACTCCTTCATCAACTACTATGATTCCGAGAAGCACGCCGA
GAACGCCGTGATTTTTCTGCATGGTAACGCTGCCTCCAGCTACCTGTGGAGGCACGTCGTGCCTCACATC
GAGCCCGTGGCTAGATGCATCATCCCTGATCTGATCGGAATGGGTAAGTCCGGCAAGAGCGGGAATGGCT
CATATCGCCTCCTGGATCACTACAAGTACCTCACCGCTTGGTTCGAGCTGCTGAACCTTCCAAAGAAAAT
CATCTTTGTGGGCCACGACTGGGGGGCTTGTCTGGCCTTTCACTACTCCTACGAGCACCAAGACAAGATC
AAGGCCATCGTCCATGCTGAGAGTGTCGTGGACGTGATCGAGTCCTGGGACGAGTGGCCTGACATCGAGG
AGGATATCGCCCTGATCAAGAGCGAAGAGGGCGAGAAAATGGTGCTTGAGAATAACTTCTTCGTCGAGAC
CATGCTCCCAAGCAAGATCATGCGGAAACTGGAGCCTGAGGAGTTCGCTGCCTACCTGGAGCCATTCAAG
GAGAAGGGCGAGGTTAGACGGCCTACCCTCTCCTGGCCTCGCGAGATCCCTCTCGTTAAGGGAGGCAAGC
CCGACGTCGTCCAGATTGTCCGCAACTACAACGCCTACCTTCGGGCCAGCGACGATCTGCCTAAGATGTT
CATCGAGTCCGACCCTGGGTTCTTTTCCAACGCTATTGTCGAGGGAGCTAAGAAGTTCCCTAACACCGAG
TTCGTGAAGGTGAAGGGCCTCCACTTCAGCCAGGAGGACGCTCCAGATGAAATGGGTAAGTACATCAAGA
GCTTCGTGGAGCGCGTGCTGAAGAACGAGCAGTAATTCTAGGCGATCGCTCGAGGCTGGTGGTACCCTTG
TACCCCCACCGTGCAGGTTGTGGCCGGTTTTCTCCGCAGGTTGAACATGGAAATAAAAGCAAACTTGTAT
GAGTTTAAACCTAGAGCGGCCGCTGGCCGCAATAAAATATCTTTATTTTCATTACATCTGTGTGTTGGTT
TTTTGTGTGAGGATCTAAATGAGTCTTCGGACCTCGCGGGGGCCGCTTAAGCGGTGGTTAGGGTTTGTCT
GACGCGGGGGGAGGGGGAAGGAACGAAACACTCTCATTCGGAGGCGGCTCGGGGTTTGGTCTTGGTGGCC
ACGGGCACGCAGAAGAGCGCCGCGATCCTCTTAAGCACCCCCCCGCCCTCCGTGGAGGCGGGGGTTTGGT
CGGCGGGTGGTAACTGGCGGGCCGCTGACTCGGGCGGGTCGCGCGCCCCAGAGTGTGACCTTTTCGGTCT
GCTCGCAGACCCCCGGGCGGCGCCGCCGCGGCGGCGACGGGCTCGCTGGGTCCTAGGCTCCATGGGGACC
GTATACGTGGACAGGCTCTGGAGCATCCGCACGACTGCGGTGATATTACCGGAGACCTTCTGCGGGACGA
GCCGGGTCACGCGGCTGACGCGGAGCGTCCGTTGGGCGACAAACACCAGGACGGGGCACAGGTACACTAT
CTTGTCACCCGGAGGCGCGAGGGACTGCAGGAGCTTCAGGGAGTGGCGCAGCTGCTTCATCCCCGTGGCC
CGTTGCTCGCGTTTGCTGGCGGTGTCCCCGGAAGAAATATATTTGCATGTCTTTAGTTCTATGATGACAC
AAACCCCGCCCAGCGTCTTGTCATTGGCGAATTCGAACACGCAGATGCAGTCGGGGCGGCGCGGTCCCAG
GTCCACTTCGCATATTAAGGTGACGCGTGTGGCCTCGAACACCGAGCGACCCTGCAGCGACCCGCTTAAA
AGCTTGATTCTTCTGACACAACAGTCTCGAACTTAAGCTGCAGAAGTTGGTCGTGAGGCACTGGGCAGGT
AAGTATCAAGGTTACAAGACAGGTTTAAGGAGACCAATAGAAACTGGGCTTGTCGAGACAGAGAAGACTC
TTGCGTTTCTGATAGGCACCTATTGGTCTTACTGACATCCACTTTGCCTTTCTCTCCACAGGTGTCCACT
CCCAGTTCAATTACAGCTCTTAAGGCTAGAGTACTTAATACGACTCACTATAGGCTAGCAAAGCCACCAT
GGCCGATGCTAAGAACATTAAGAAGGGCCCTGCTCCCTTCTACCCTCTGGAGGATGGCACCGCTGGCGAG
CAGCTGCACAAGGCCATGAAGAGGTATGCCCTGGTGCCTGGCACCATTGCCTTCACCGATGCCCACATTG
AGGTGGACATCACCTATGCCGAGTACTTCGAGATGTCTGTGCGCCTGGCCGAGGCCATGAAGAGGTACGG
CCTGAACACCAACCACCGCATCGTGGTGTGCTCTGAGAACTCTCTGCAGTTCTTCATGCCAGTGCTGGGC
GCCCTGTTCATCGGAGTGGCCGTGGCCCCTGCTAACGACATTTACAACGAGCGCGAGCTGCTGAACAGCA
TGGGCATTTCTCAGCCTACCGTGGTGTTCGTGTCTAAGAAGGGCCTGCAGAAGATCCTGAACGTGCAGAA
GAAGCTGCCTATCATCCAGAAGATCATCATCATGGACTCTAAGACCGACTACCAGGGCTTCCAGAGCATG
TACACATTCGTGACATCTCATCTGCCTCCTGGCTTCAACGAGTACGACTTCGTGCCAGAGTCTTTCGACA
GGGACAAAACCATTGCCCTGATCATGAACAGCTCTGGGTCTACCGGCCTGCCTAAGGGCGTGGCCCTGCC
TCATCGCACCGCCTGTGTGCGCTTCTCTCACGCCCGCGACCCTATTTTCGGCAACCAGATCATCCCCGAC
ACCGCTATTCTGAGCGTGGTGCCATTCCACCACGGCTTCGGCATGTTCACCACCCTGGGCTACCTGATTT
GCGGCTTTCGGGTGGTGCTGATGTACCGCTTCGAGGAGGAGCTGTTCCTGCGCAGCCTGCAAGACTACAA
AATTCAGTCTGCCCTGCTGGTGCCAACCCTGTTCAGCTTCTTCGCTAAGAGCACCCTGATCGACAAGTAC
GACCTGTCTAACCTGCACGAGATTGCCTCTGGCGGCGCCCCACTGTCTAAGGAGGTGGGCGAAGCCGTGG
CCAAGCGCTTTCATCTGCCAGGCATCCGCCAGGGCTACGGCCTGACCGAGACAACCAGCGCCATTCTGAT
TACCCCAGAGGGCGACGACAAGCCTGGCGCCGTGGGCAAGGTGGTGCCATTCTTCGAGGCCAAGGTGGTG
GACCTGGACACCGGCAAGACCCTGGGAGTGAACCAGCGCGGCGAGCTGTGTGTGCGCGGCCCTATGATTA
TGTCCGGCTACGTGAATAACCCTGAGGCCACAAACGCCCTGATCGACAAGGACGGCTGGCTGCACTCTGG
CGACATTGCCTACTGGGACGAGGACGAGCACTTCTTCATCGTGGACCGCCTGAAGTCTCTGATCAAGTAC
AAGGGCTACCAGGTGGCCCCAGCCGAGCTGGAGTCTATCCTGCTGCAGCACCCTAACATTTTCGACGCCG
GAGTGGCCGGCCTGCCCGACGACGATGCCGGCGAGCTGCCTGCCGCCGTCGTCGTGCTGGAACACGGCAA
GACCATGACCGAGAAGGAGATCGTGGACTATGTGGCCAGCCAGGTGACAACCGCCAAGAAGCTGCGCGGC
GGAGTGGTGTTCGTGGACGAGGTGCCCAAGGGCCTGACCGGCAAGCTGGACGCCCGCAAGATCCGCGAGA
TCCTGATCAAGGCTAAGAAAGGCGGCAAGATCGCCGTGTAATGCGGCCGCTTCGAGCAGACATGATAAGA
TACATTGATGAGTTTGGACAAACCACAACTAGAATGCAGTGAAAAAAATGCTTTATTTGTGAAATTTGTG
ATGCTATTGCTTTATTTGTAACCATTATAAGCTGCAATAAACAAGTTAACAACAACAATTGCATTCATTT
TATGTTTCAGGTTCAGGGGGAGGTGTGGGAGGTTTTTTAAAGCAAGTAAAACCTCTACAAATGTGGTAAA
ATCGATAAGGATCCAGGTGGCACTTTTCGGGGAAATGTGCGCGGAACCCCTATTTGTTTATTTTTCTAAA
TACATTCAAATATGTATCCGCTCATGAGACAATAACCCTGATAAATGCTTCAATAATATTGAAAAAGGAA
GAGTATGAGTATTCAACATTTCCGTGTCGCCCTTATTCCCTTTTTTGCGGCATTTTGCCTTCCTGTTTTT
GCTCACCCAGAAACGCTGGTGAAAGTAAAAGATGCTGAAGATCAGTTGGGTGCACGAGTGGGTTACATCG
AACTGGATCTCAACAGCGGTAAGATCCTTGAGAGTTTTCGCCCCGAAGAACGTTTTCCAATGATGAGCAC
TTTTAAAGTTCTGCTATGTGGCGCGGTATTATCCCGTATTGACGCCGGGCAAGAGCAACTCGGTCGCCGC
ATACACTATTCTCAGAATGACTTGGTTGAGTACTCACCAGTCACAGAAAAGCATCTTACGGATGGCATGA
CAGTAAGAGAATTATGCAGTGCTGCCATAACCATGAGTGATAACACTGCGGCCAACTTACTTCTGACAAC
GATCGGAGGACCGAAGGAGCTAACCGCTTTTTTGCACAACATGGGGGATCATGTAACTCGCCTTGATCGT
TGGGAACCGGAGCTGAATGAAGCCATACCAAACGACGAGCGTGACACCACGATGCCTGTAGCAATGGCAA
CAACGTTGCGCAAACTATTAACTGGCGAACTACTTACTCTAGCTTCCCGGCAACAATTAATAGACTGGAT
GGAGGCGGATAAAGTTGCAGGACCACTTCTGCGCTCGGCCCTTCCGGCTGGCTGGTTTATTGCTGATAAA
TCTGGAGCCGGTGAGCGTGGGTCTCGCGGTATCATTGCAGCACTGGGGCCAGATGGTAAGCCCTCCCGTA
TCGTAGTTATCTACACGACGGGGAGTCAGGCAACTATGGATGAACGAAATAGACAGATCGCTGAGATAGG
TGCCTCACTGATTAAGCATTGGTAACTGTCAGACCAAGTTTACTCATATATACTTTAGATTGATTTAAAA
CTTCATTTTTAATTTAAAAGGATCTAGGTGAAGATCCTTTTTGATAATCTCATGACCAAAATCCCTTAAC
GTGAGTTTTCGTTCCACTGAGCGTCAGACCCCGTAGAAAAGATCAAAGGATCTTCTTGAGATCCTTTTTT
TCTGCGCGTAATCTGCTGCTTGCAAACAAAAAAACCACCGCTACCAGCGGTGGTTTGTTTGCCGGATCAA
GAGCTACCAACTCTTTTTCCGAAGGTAACTGGCTTCAGCAGAGCGCAGATACCAAATACTGTTCTTCTAG
TGTAGCCGTAGTTAGGCCACCACTTCAAGAACTCTGTAGCACCGCCTACATACCTCGCTCTGCTAATCCT
GTTACCAGTGGCTGCTGCCAGTGGCGATAAGTCGTGTCTTACCGGGTTGGACTCAAGACGATAGTTACCG
GATAAGGCGCAGCGGTCGGGCTGAACGGGGGGTTCGTGCACACAGCCCAGCTTGGAGCGAACGACCTACA
CCGAACTGAGATACCTACAGCGTGAGCTATGAGAAAGCGCCACGCTTCCCGAAGGGAGAAAGGCGGACAG
GTATCCGGTAAGCGGCAGGGTCGGAACAGGAGAGCGCACGAGGGAGCTTCCAGGGGGAAACGCCTGGTAT
CTTTATAGTCCTGTCGGGTTTCGCCACCTCTGACTTGAGCGTCGATTTTTGTGATGCTCGTCAGGGGGGC
GGAGCCTATGGAAAAACGCCAGCAACGCGGCCTTTTTACGGTTCCTGGCCTTTTGCTGGCCTTTTGCTCA
CATGGCTCGACAGATCTGCGCAGCACCATGGCCTGAAATAACCTCTGAAAGAGGAACTTGGTTAGGTACC
TTCTGAGGCGGAAAGAACCAGCTGTGGAATGTGTGTCAGTTAGGGTGTGGAAAGTCCCCAGGCTCCCCAG
CAGGCAGAAGTATGCAAAGCATGCATCTCAATTAGTCAGCAACCAGGTGTGGAAAGTCCCCAGGCTCCCC
AGCAGGCAGAAGTATGCAAAGCATGCATCTCAATTAGTCAGCAACCATAGTCCCGCCCCTAACTC
